Addgene plasmid #53571: pCAndy-NBioTAP
Purpose: (Empty Backbone) Plasmid vector carrying N-Bio-1xproteinA tag
Depositing lab: Mitzi Kuroda. Depositing organization: Brigham and Women's Hospital. Publication: Reciprocal interactions of human C10orf12 and C17orf96 with PRC2 revealed by BioTAP-XL cross-linking and affinity purification. Alekseyenko AA, Gorchakov AA, Kharchenko PV, Kuroda MI. Proc Natl Acad Sci U S A. 2014 Feb 18;111(7):2488-93. doi: 10.1073/pnas.1400648111. Epub 2014 Feb 3. PubMed 24550272.
Backbone
  Vector backbone: pCAndy
  Vector type: Unspecified
Growth in bacteria
  Bacterial resistance: Chloramphenicol, 25 μg/mL
  Growth temperature: 37°C
  Growth strain: DH5alpha
  Copy number: Unknown
Gene/Insert
  Gene/Insert name: None
  Cloning method: Restriction Enzyme; 5′ cloning site NotI (not destroyed); 3′ cloning site EcoRI (not destroyed)
  Sequencing primers: 5′ lac_promoter; 3′ M13pUC-Fwd
Terms and licenses: Academic/Nonprofit Terms; Industry Terms: Not Available to Industry
How to cite: pCAndy-NBioTAP was a gift from Mitzi Kuroda (Addgene plasmid # 53571 ; http://n2t.net/addgene:53571 ; RRID:Addgene_53571)
