[The description below was written by a language model from this plasmid's Addgene catalogue record and pLannotate feature annotations shown in this document.]
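Description:
pCAndy-NBioTAP is a small (about 3.9 kb) bacterial cloning plasmid deposited as an empty backbone that carries the N-terminal BioTAP affinity tag. The pCAndy backbone appears from its features to be a pBluescript-type phagemid: it has a high-copy ColE1/pUC origin for replication in E. coli, an f1 origin that permits single-stranded DNA production, and the lac promoter/operator with CAP site, flanking T3 and T7 phage promoters, remnants of the pBluescript polylinker and a lacZα fragment. Selection is by chloramphenicol, through a cat gene driven by its own promoter. Only a short fragment of the β-lactamase gene remains behind the AmpR promoter, so ampicillin resistance is not expected. The catalogue lists the vector type as unspecified, and no eukaryotic promoter, terminator or selection marker is annotated.

The payload sits between the two polylinker remnants and consists of a single IgG-binding unit of Staphylococcus aureus protein A followed by a fragment of the biotin carboxyl carrier (1.3S) subunit of the Propionibacterium freudenreichii transcarboxylase, a sequence that becomes biotinylated in vivo. Together these allow two-step purification, first on IgG and then on streptavidin. The NotI and EcoRI sites given as the cloning sites are preserved. Although the record does not spell out the workflow, the plasmid most plausibly serves as a source or intermediate for building N-terminally tagged fusions that are then moved into an expression context. The associated publication used BioTAP-XL, which combines cross-linking with tandem affinity purification, to identify interaction partners of chromatin-associated proteins, specifically PRC2-linked human factors.
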