Features (pLannotate 1.2.2; 17 found; start..end, strand, type, name):
     24..129     +  promoter       AmpR promoter: bla
    130..339     +  CDS            AmpR (fragment): β-lactamase; bla; confers resistance to ampicillin, carbenicillin, and related antibiotics
    617..1276    -  CDS            CmR: chloramphenicol acetyltransferase; cat; confers resistance to chloramphenicol
   1277..1379    -  promoter       cat promoter: promoter of the E. coli cat gene encoding chloramphenicol acetyltransferase
   1599..2187    +  rep_origin     ori: high-copy-number ColE1/pMB1/pBR322/pUC origin of replication
   2370..2462    +  CDS            lacI (fragment): lac repressor; lacI; The lac repressor binds to the lac operator to inhibit transcription in E. coli. This inhibition can be relieved by adding lactose or isopropyl-β-D-thiogalactopyranoside (IPTG).
   2475..2496    +  protein_bind   CAP binding site: CAP binding activates transcription in the presence of cAMP. E. coli catabolite activator protein
   2511..2541    +  promoter       lac promoter: promoter for the E. coli lac operon
   2549..2565    +  protein_bind   lac operator: The lac repressor binds to the lac operator to inhibit transcription in E. coli. This inhibition can be relieved by adding lactose or isopropyl-β-D-thiogalactopyranoside (IPTG). lac repressor encoded by lacI
   2610..2628    +  promoter       T3 promoter: promoter for bacteriophage T3 RNA polymerase
   2641..2664    +  misc_feature   MCS (fragment): pBluescript multiple cloning site
   2697..2870    +  CDS            ProtA: IgG-binding unit of Staphylococcus aureus protein A
   2916..3149    +  CDS            BCCP_PROFR (fragment): Experimental evidence at protein level: Swiss-Prot protein existence level 1. The biotinyl 1.3S subunit serves as a carboxyl carrier between the substrate-binding sites on the 12S and 5S subunits. From Propionibacterium freudenreichii subsp. shermanii.
   3190..3231    +  misc_feature   MCS (fragment): pBluescript multiple cloning site
   3240..3258    -  promoter       T7 promoter: promoter for bacteriophage T7 RNA polymerase
   3266..3421    +  CDS            lacZα (fragment): LacZα fragment of β-galactosidase; lacZ fragment
   3426..3854    +  rep_origin     f1 ori (sequence partly withheld): f1 bacteriophage origin of replication; arrow indicates direction of (+) strand synthesis
>Addgene plasmid #53571 | pCAndy-NBioTAP | depositor full sequence | sequence record 83493 | pCAndy-NBioTAP sequence 3883 bps
GTGGCACTTTTCGGGGAAATGTGCGCGGAACCCCTATTTGTTTATTTTTCTAAATACATTCAAATATGTA
TCCGCTCATGAGACAATAACCCTTGATAAATGCTTCAATAATATTGAAAAAGGAAGAGTATGAGTATTCA
ACATTTCCGTGTCGCCCTTATTCCCTTTTTTGCGGCATTTTGCCTTCCTGTTTTTGCTCACCCAGAAACG
CTGGTGAAAGTAAAAGATGCTGAAGATCAGTTGGGTGCACGAGTGGGTTACATCGAACTGGATCTCAACA
GCGGTAAGATCCTTGAGAGTTTTCGCCCCGAAGAACGTTTTCCAATGATGAGCACTTTTGATCAGAAAAA
AAGGATCATATCGTCAATTATTACCTCCACGGGGAGAGCCTGAGCAAACTGGCCTCAGGCATTTGAGAAG
CACACGGTCACACTGCTTCCGGTAGTCAATAAACCGGTAAACCAGCAATAGACATAAGCGGCTATTTAAC
GACCCTGCCCTGAACCGACGACCGGGTCGAATTTGCTTTCGAATTTCTGCCATTCATCCGCTTATTATCA
CTTATTCAGGCGTAGCAACCAGGCGTTTAAGGGCACCAATAACTGCCTTAAAAAAATTACGCCCCGCCCT
GCCACTCATCGCAGTACTGTTGTAATTCATTAAGCATTCTGCCGACATGGAAGCCATCACAAACGGCATG
ATGAACCTGAATCGCCAGCGGCATCAGCACCTTGTCGCCTTGCGTATAATATTTGCCCATGGTGAAAACG
GGGGCGAAGAAGTTGTCCATATTGGCCACGTTTAAATCAAAACTGGTGAAACTCACCCAGGGATTGGCTG
AGACGAAAAACATATTCTCAATAAACCCTTTAGGGAAATAGGCCAGGTTTTCACCGTAACACGCCACATC
TTGCGAATATATGTGTAGAAACTGCCGGAAATCGTCGTGGTATTCACTCCAGAGCGATGAAAACGTTTCA
GTTTGCTCATGGAAAACGGTGTAACAAGGGTGAACACTATCCCATATCACCAGCTCACCGTCTTTCATTG
CCATACGTAATTCCGGATGAGCATTCATCAGGCGGGCAAGAATGTGAATAAAGGCCGGATAAAACTTGTG
CTTATTTTTCTTTACGGTCTTTAAAAAGGCCGTAATATCCAGCTGAACGGTCTGGTTATAGGTACATTGA
GCAACTGACTGAAATGCCTCAAAATGTTCTTTACGATGCCATTGGGATATATCAACGGTGGTATATCCAG
TGATTTTTTTCTCCATTTTAGCTTCCTTAGCTCCTGAAAATCTCGACAACTCAAAAAATACGCCCGGTAG
TGATCTTATTTCATTATGGTGAAAGTTGGAACCTCTTACGTGCCGATCAACGTCTCATTTTCGCCAAAAG
TTGGCCCAGGGCTTCCCGGTATCAACAGGGACACCAGGATTTATTTATTCTGCGAAGTGATCTTCCGTCA
CAGGTATTTATTCGGTCGAAAAGGATCTAGGTGAAGATCCTTTTTGATAATCTCATGACCAAAATCCCTT
AACGTGAGTTTTCGTTCCACTGAGCGTCAGACCCCGTAGAAAAGATCAAAGGATCTTCTTGAGATCCTTT
TTTTCTGCGCGTAATCTGCTGCTTGCAAACAAAAAAACCACCGCTACCAGCGGTGGTTTGTTTGCCGGAT
CAAGAGCTACCAACTCTTTTTCCGAAGGTAACTGGCTTCAGCAGAGCGCAGATACCAAATACTGTCCTTC
TAGTGTAGCCGTAGTTAGGCCACCACTTCAAGAACTCTGTAGCACCGCCTACATACCTCGCTCTGCTAAT
CCTGTTACCAGTGGCTGCTGCCAGTGGCGATAAGTCGTGTCTTACCGGGTTGGACTCAAGACGATAGTTA
CCGGATAAGGCGCAGCGGTCGGGCTGAACGGGGGGTTCGTGCACACAGCCCAGCTTGGAGCGAACGACCT
ACACCGAACTGAGATACCTACAGCGTGAGCTATGAGAAAGCGCCACGCTTCCCGAAGGGAGAAAGGCGGA
CAGGTATCCGGTAAGCGGCAGGGTCGGAACAGGAGAGCGCACGAGGGAGCTTCCAGGGGGAAACGCCTGG
TATCTTTATAGTCCTGTCGGGTTTCGCCACCTCTGACTTGAGCGTCGATTTTTGTGATGCTCGTCAGGGG
GGCGGAGCCTATGGAAAAACGCCAGCAACGCGGCCTTTTTACGGTTCCTGGCCTTTTGCTGGCCTTTTGC
TCACATGTTCTTTCCTGCGTTATCCCCTGATTCTGTGGATAACCGTATTACCGCCTTTGAGTGAGCTGAT
ACCGCTCGCCGCAGCCGAACGACCGAGCGCAGCGAGTCAGTGAGCGAGGAAGCGGAAGAGCGCCCAATAC
GCAAACCGCCTCTCCCCGCGCGTTGGCCGATTCATTAATGCAGCTGGCACGACAGGTTTCCCGACTGGAA
AGCGGGCAGTGAGCGCAACGCAATTAATGTGAGTTAGCTCACTCATTAGGCACCCCAGGCTTTACACTTT
ATGCTTCCGGCTCGTATGTTGTGTGGAATTGTGAGCGGATAACAATTTCACACAGGAAACAGCTATGACC
ATGATTACGCCAAGCGCGCAATTAACCCTCACTAAAGGGAACAAAAGCTGGAGCTCCACCGCGGTGGCGG
CCGCCCATGGCAGGCCTTGCGCAACACGATGAAGCCGTGGACAACAAATTCAACAAAGAACAACAAAACG
CGTTCTATGAGATCTTACATTTACCTAACTTAAACGAAGAACAACGAAACGCCTTCATCCAAAGTTTAAA
AGATGACCCAAGCCAAAGCGCTAACCTTTTAGCAGAAGCTAAAAAGCTAAATGATGCTCAGGCGCCGAAA
GTAGACGCGAATTGTGATATACCTACAACTGCTTCTCTCGAGAGCGGCTCCTCGGCTGGAAAGGCCGGTG
AAGGTGAAATCCCTGCCCCTCTTGCTGGTACCGTTTCTAAGATACTGGTAAAAGAAGGTGACACTGTTAA
AGCTGGTCAAACAGTTCTGGTGCTGGAGGCTATGAAAATGGAGACAGAAATTAACGCTCCTACTGACGGA
AAAGTTGAAAAGGTGTTAGTTAAGGAAAGAGATGCTGTTCAAGGTGGTCAAGGTCTAATCAAGATCGGCG
TTCGAATTCGGCGCGCCGATATCCAGATCTTTTAATTAAAAGCTTATCGATACCGTCGACCTCGAGGGGG
GGCCCGGTACCCAATTCGCCCTATAGTGAGTCGTATTACGCGCGCTCACTGGCCGTCGTTTTACAACGTC
GTGACTGGGAAAACCCTGGCGTTACCCAACTTAATCGCCTTGCAGCACATCCCCCTTTCGCCAGCTGGCG
TAATAGCGAAGAGGCCCGCACCGATCGCCCTTCCCAACAGTTGCGCAGCCTGAATGGCGAATGGG
[124 nt withheld, positions 3426-3549]
C
[91 nt withheld, positions 3551-3641]
A
[49 nt withheld, positions 3643-3691]
CCTTTGACGTTGGAGTCCACGTTCTTT
[37 nt withheld, positions 3719-3755]
ACCCTATCTCGGTCTATTCTTTTGATTTATAAGGGATTTTGCCGATTTCGGCCTATTGGTTAAAAAATGA
GCTGATTTAACAAAAATTTAACGCGAATTTTAACAAAATATTAACGCTTACAATTTAG
