>Addgene plasmid #53571 | pCAndy-NBioTAP | addgene partial sequence | sequence record 90310 | pBR322ori-F 5'-GGGAAACGCCTGGTATCTTT-3'
CTGACTTGAGCGTCGATTTTTGTGATGCTCGTCAGGGGGGCGGAGCCTATGGAAAAACGCCAGCAACGCG
GCCTTTTTACGGTTCCTGGCCTTTTGCTGGCCTTTTGCTCACATGTTCTTTCCTGCGTTATCCCCTGATT
CTGTGGATAACCGTATTACCGCCTTTGAGTGAGCTGATACCGCTCGCCGCAGCCGAACGACCGAGCGCAG
CGAGTCAGTGAGCGAGGAAGCGGAAGAGCGCCCAATACGCAAACCGCCTCTCCCCGCGCGTTGGCCGATT
CATTAATGCAGCTGGCACGACAGGTTTCCCGACTGGAAAGCGGGCAGTGAGCGCAACGCAATTAATGTGA
GTTAGCTCACTCATTAGGCACCCCAGGCTTTACACTTTATGCTTCCGGCTCGTATGTTGTGTGGAATTGT
GAGCGGATAACAATTTCACACAGGAAACAGCTATGACCATGATTACGCCAAGCGCGCAATTAACCCTCAC
TAAAGGGAACAAAAGCTGGAGCTCCACCGCGGTGGCGGCCGCCCATGGCAGGCCTTGCGCAACACGATGA
AGCCGTGGACAACAAATTCAACAAAGAACAACAAAACGCGTTCTATGAGATCTTACATTTACCTAACTTA
AACGAAGAACAACGAAACGCCTTCATCCAAAGTTTAAAAGATGACCCAAGCCAAAGCGCTAACCTTTTAG
CAGAAGCTAAAAAGCTAAATGATGCTCAGGCGCCGAAAGTAGACGCGAATTGTGATATACCTACAACTGC
TTCTCTCGAGAGCGGCTCCTCGGCTGGAAAGGCCGGTGAAGGTGAAATCCCTGCCCCTCTTGCTGGTACC
GTTTCTAAGATACTGGTAA
