>Addgene plasmid #53571 | pCAndy-NBioTAP | addgene partial sequence | sequence record 90313 | F1ori-R 5'-AGGGAAGAAAGCGAAAGGAG-3'
[64 nt withheld, positions 1-64]
CCCATTCGCCATTCAGGCTGCGCAACTGTTGGGAAGGGCGATCGGTGCGGGCCTCTTCGCTATTACGCCA
GCTGGCGAAAGGGGGATGTGCTGCAAGGCGATTAAGTTGGGTAACGCCAGGGTTTTCCCAGTCACGACGT
TGTAAAACGACGGCCAGTGAGCGCGCGTAATACGACTCACTATAGGGCGAATTGGGTACCGGGCCCCCCC
TCGAGGTCGACGGTATCGATAAGCTTTTAATTAAAAGATCTGGATATCGGCGCGCCGAATTCGAACGCCG
ATCTTGATTAGACCTTGACCACCTTGAACAGCATCTCTTTCCTTAACTAACACCTTTTCAACTTTTCCGT
CAGTAGGAGCGTTAATTTCTGTCTCCATTTTCATAGCCTCCAGCACCAGAACTGTTTGACCAGCTTTAAC
AGTGTCACCTTCTTTTACCAGTATCTTAGAAACGGTACCAGCAAGAGGGGCAGGGATTTCACCTTCACCG
GCCTTTCCAGCCGAGGAGCCGCTCTCGAGAGAAGCAGTTGTAGGTATATCACAATTCGCGTCTACTTTCG
GCGCCTGAGCATCATTTAGCTTTTTAGCTTCTGCTAAAAGGTTAGCGCTTTGGCTTGGGTCATCTTTTAA
ACTTTGGATGAAGGCGTTTCGTTGTTCTTCGTTTAAGTTAGGTAAATGTAAGATCTCATAGAACGCGTTT
TGTTGTTCTTTGTTGAATTTGTTGTCCACGGCTTCATCGTGTTGCGCAAGGCCTGCCATGGGCGGCCGCC
ACCGCGGTGGAGCTCCAGCTT
